>Addgene plasmid #207846 | NBla_1.2_EmrE_TMD4_3P | addgene full sequence | sequence record 415390 | Addgene NGS Result
ACATTGCCGTCACTGCGTCTTTTACTGGCTCTTCTCGCTAACCAAACCGGTAACCCCGCTTATTAAAAGC
ATTCTGTAACAAAGCGGGACCAAAGCCATGACAAAAACGCGTAACAAAAGTGTCTATAATCACGGCAGAA
AAGTCCACATTGATTATTTGCACGGCGTCACACTTTGCTATGCCATAGCATTTTTATCCATAAGATTAGC
GGATGCTACCTGACGCTTTTTATCGCAACTCTCTACTGTTTCTCCATACCCGTTTTTTTGGGCTCTAGAT
AACGAGGGCAAAAAATGAAAAAGACCGCGATTGCGATTGCGGTGGCGCTGGCGGGCTTTGCGACCGTGGC
GCAGGCGGCGCCAGAAACGCTGGTGAAAGTAAAAGATGCTGAAGATCAGTTGGGTGCACGAGTGGGTTAC
ATCGAACTGGATCTCAACAGCGGTAAGATCCTTGAGAGTTTTCGCCCCGAAGAACGTTTTCCAATGATGA
GCACTTTTAAAGTTCTGCTATGTGGCGCGGTATTATCCCGTGTTGACGCCGGGCAAGAGCAACTCGGTCG
CCGCATACACTATTCTCAGAATGACTTGGTTGAGTACTCACCAGTCACAGAAAAGCATCTTACGGATGGC
ATGACAGTAAGAGAATTATGCAGTGCTGCCATAACCATGAGTGATAACACTGCGGCCAACTTACTTCTGA
CAACGATCGGAGGACCGAAGGAGCTAACCGCTTTTTTGCACAACATGGGGGATCATGTAACTCGCCTTGA
TCGTTGGGAACCGGAGCTGAATGAAGCCATACCAAACGACGAGCGTGACACCACGACGCCTGTAGCAATG
GCAACAACGTTGCGCAAACTATTAACTGGCACTAGTGGCAGCGGCGGCGGCAGCGGCGGCGGCAGCGGTT
CTGCTAATCGAGCTAGCCTGCCGGCGATTATTGGCATGATGCTGATTTGCGCGGGCGTGCTGATTATTAA
CCTGGGGATCCACAAACTGGCAGTTAATGTTCAGCTGCCTGCCGAAGCAGCAGCGAAAGAAGCCGCTGCC
AAAGAAGCGGCAGCGAAAGAGGCTGCCGCGAAAGAGGCAGCAGCTAAAGCCGCAAGCAAAGGTGGAGAAC
TGTTTACCGGTGTTGTTCCGATTCTGGTTGAACTGGATGGTGATGTTAATGGCCACAAATTCTCAGTTCG
TGGTGAAGGCGAAGGTGATGCAACCAATGGTAAACTGACCCTGAAATTTATCTGTACCACCGGCAAACTG
CCGGTTCCGTGGCCGACCCTGGTTACCACCCTGACCTATGGTGTTCAGTGTTTCAGCCGTTATCCGGATC
ATATGAAACAGCACGATTTCTTCAAATCTGCAATGCCGGAAGGTTATGTTCAAGAACGTACCATCTCCTT
TAAAGATGATGGCACCTATAAGACCCGTGCCGAAGTTAAATTTGAAGGTGATACCCTGGTGAATCGCATT
GAACTGAAAGGCATCGATTTCAAAGAAGATGGTAATATCCTGGGCCATAAACTGGAATATAATTTCAACA
GCCACAACGTGTATATCACCGCAGATAAACAGAAGAATGGCATCAAAGCCAACTTTAAGATCCGCCATAA
TGTTGAAGATGGCAGCGTTCAGCTGGCAGATCATTATCAGCAGAATACACCGATTGGTGATGGTCCGGTT
CTGCTGCCGGATAATCATTATCTGAGCACCCAGAGCGTTCTGAGCAAAGATCCGAATGAGAAACGTGATC
ACATGGTGCTGCTGGAATTTGTTACCGCAGCAGGTATTACCCATGGTATGGATGAACTGTATAAAGGCGA
TTATAAAGATCACGACGGCTAACTCGAGCACCACCACCACCACCACTGAGATCCGGCTGCTAACAAAGCC
CGAAAGGAAGCTGAGTTGGCTGCTGCCACCGCTGAGCAATAACTAGCATAACCCCTTGGGGCCTCTAAAC
GGGTCTTGAGGGGTTTTTTGACCGATGCCCTTGAGAGCCTTCAACCCAGTCAGCTCCTTCCGGTGGGCGC
GGGGCATGACTATCGTCGCCGCACTTATGACTGTCTTCTTTATCATGCAACTCGTAGGACAGGTGCCGGC
AGCGCTCTGGGTCATTTTCGGCGAGGACCGCTTTCGCTGGAGCGCGACGATGATCGGCCTGTCGCTTGCG
GTATTCGGAATCTTGCACGCCCTCGCTCAAGCCTTCGTCACTGGTCCCGCCACCAAACGTTTCGGCGAGA
AGCAGGCCATTATCGCCGGCATGGCGGCCGACGCGCTGGGCTACGTCTTGCTGGCGTTCGCGACGCGAGG
CTGGATGGCCTTCCCCATTATGATTCTTCTCGCTTCCGGCGGCATCGGGATGCCCGCGTTGCAGGCCATG
CTGTCCAGGCAGGTAGATGACGACCATCAGGGACAGCTTCAAGGATCGCTCGCGGCTCTTACCAGCCTAA
CTTCGATCATTGGACCGCTGATCGTCACGGCGATTTATGCCGCCTCGGCGAGCACATGGAACGGGTTGGC
ATGGATTGTAGGCGCCGCCCTATACCTTGTCTGCCTCCCCGCGTTGCGTCGCGGTGCATGGAGCCGGGCC
ACCTCGACCTGAATGGAAGCCGGCGGCACCTCGCTAACGGATTCACCACTCCAAGAATTGGAGCCAATCA
ATTCTTGCGGAGAACTGTGAATGCGCAAACCAACCCTTGGCAGAACATATCCATCGCGTCCGCCATCTCC
AGCAGCCGCACGCGGCGCATCTCGGGCAGCGTTGGGTCCTGGCCACGGGTGCGCATGATCGTGCTCCTGT
CGTTGAGGACCCGGCTAGGCTGGCGGGGTTGCCTTACTGGTTAGCAGAATGAATCACCGATACGCGAGCG
AACGTGAAGCGACTGCTGCTGCAAAACGTCTGCGACCTGAGCAACAACATGAATGGTCTTCGGTTTCCGT
GTTTCGTAAAGTCTGGAAACGCGGAAGTCCCCTACGTGCTGCTGAAGTTGCCCGCAACAGAGAGTGGAAC
CAACCGGTGATACCACGATACTATGACTGAGAGTCAACGCCATGAGCGGCCTCATTTCTTATTCTGAGTT
ACAACAGTCCGCACCGCTGCCGGTAGCTCCTTCCGGTGGGCGCGGGGCATGACTATCGTCGCCGCACTTA
TGACTGTCTTCTTTATCATGCAACTCGTAGGACAGGTGCCGGCAGCGCCCAACAGTCCCCCGGCCACGGG
GCCTGCCACCATACCCACGCCGAAACAAGCGCCCTGCACCATTATGTTCCGGATCTGCATCGCAGGATGC
TGCTGGCTACCCTGTGGAACACCTACATCTGTATTAACGAAGCGCTAACCGTTTTTATCAGGCTCTGGGA
GGCAGAATAAATGATCATATCGTCAATTATTACCTCCACGGGGAGAGCCTGAGCAAACTGGCCTCAGGCA
TTTGAGAAGCACACGGTCACACTGCTTCCGGTAGTCAATAAACCGGTAAACCAGCAATAGACATAAGCGG
CTATTTAACGACCCTGCCCTGAACCGACGACCGGGTCGAATTTGCTTTCGAATTTCTGCCATTCATCCGC
TTATTATCACTTATTCAGGCGTAGCAACCAGGCGTTTAAGGGCACCAATAACTGCCTTAAAAAAATTACG
CCCCGCCCTGCCACTCATCGCAGTACTGTTGTAATTCATTAAGCATTCTGCCGACATGGAAGCCATCACA
AACGGCATGATGAACCTGAATCGCCAGCGGCATCAGCACCTTGTCGCCTTGCGTATAATATTTGCCCATG
GTGAAAACGGGGGCGAAGAAGTTGTCCATATTGGCCACGTTTAAATCAAAACTGGTGAAACTCACCCAGG
GATTGGCTGAGACGAAAAACATATTCTCAATAAACCCTTTAGGGAAATAGGCCAGGTTTTCACCGTAACA
CGCCACATCTTGCGAATATATGTGTAGAAACTGCCGGAAATCGTCGTGGTATTCACTCCAGAGCGATGAA
AACGTTTCAGTTTGCTCATGGAAAACGGTGTAACAAGGGTGAACACTATCCCATATCACCAGCTCACCGT
CTTTCATTGCCATACGGAATTCCGGATGAGCATTCATCAGGCGGGCAAGAATGTGAATAAAGGCCGGATA
AAACTTGTGCTTATTTTTCTTTACGGTCTTTAAAAAGGCCGTAATATCCAGCTGAACGGTCTGGTTATAG
GTACATTGAGCAACTGACTGAAATGCCTCAAAATGTTCTTTACGATGCCATTGGGATATATCAACGGTGG
TATATCCAGTGATTTTTTTCTCCATTTTAGCTTCCTTAGCTCCTGAAAATCTCGATAACTCAAAAAATAC
GCCCGGTAGTGATCTTATTTCATTATGGTGAAAGTTGGAACCTCTTACGTGCCGATCAACGTCTCATTTT
CGCCAAAAGTTGGCCCAGGGCTTCCCGGTATCAACAGGGACACCAGGATTTATTTATTCTGCGAAGTGAT
CTTCCGTCACAGGTATTTATTCGGCGCAAAGTGCGTCGGGTGATGCTGCCAACTTACTGATTTAGTGTAT
GATGGTGTTTTTGAGGTGCTCCAGTGGCTTCTGTTTCTATCAGCTGTCCCTCCTGTTCAGCTACTGACGG
GGTGGTGCGTAACGGCAAAAGCACCGCCGGACATCAGCGCTGGCGGAGTGTATACTGGCTTACTATGTTG
GCACTGATGAGGGTGTCAGTGAAGTGCTTCATGTGGCAGGAGAAAAAAGGCTGCACCGGTGCGTCAGCAG
AATATGTGATACAGGATATATTCCGCTTCCTCGCTCACTGACTCGCTACGCTCGGTCGTTCGACTGCGGC
GAGCGGAAATGGCTTACGAACGGGGCGGAGATTTCCTGGAAGATGCCAGGAAGATACTTAACAGGGAAGT
GAGAGGGCCGCAGCAAAGCCGTTTTTCCATAGGCTCCGCCCCCCTGACAAGCATCACGAAATCTGACGCT
CAAATCAGTGGTGGCGAAACCCGACAGGACTATAAAGATACCAGGCGTTTCCCCCTGGCGGCTCCCTCGT
GCGCTCTCCTGTTCCTGCCTTTCGGTTTACCGGTGTCATTCCGCTGTTATGGCCGCGTTTGTCTCATTCC
ACGCCTGACACTCAGTTCCGGGTAGGCAGTTCGCTCCAAGCTGGACTGTATGCACGAACCCCCCGTTCAG
TCCGACCGCTGCGCCTTATCCGGTAACTATCGTCTTGAGTCCAACCCGGAAAGACATGCAAAAGCACCAC
TGGCAGCAGCCACTGGTAATTGATTTAGAGGAGTTAGTCTTGAAGTCATGCGCCGGTTAAGGCTAAACTG
AAAGGACAAGTTTTGGTGACTGCGCTCCTCCAAGCCAGTTACCTCGGTTCAAAGAGTTGGTAGCTCAGAG
AACCTTCGAAAAACCGCCCTGCAAGGCGGTTTTTTCGTTTTCAGAGCAAGAGATTACGCGCAGACCAAAA
CGATCTCAAGAAGATCATCTTATTAATCAGATAAAATATTTCTAGATTTCAGTGCAATTTATCTCTTCAA
ATGTAGCACCTGAAGTCAGCCCCATACGATATAAGTTGTAATTCTCATGTTTGACAGCTTATCATCGATA
AGAAACCAATTGTCCATATTGCATCAG
Features (pLannotate 1.2.2; 20 found; start..end, strand, type, name):
    295..363     +  CDS            ompA (fragment): OMPA_YERPE - Also known as ompA1. Experimental evidence at protein level: Swiss-Prot protein existence level 1. With TolR probably plays a role in maintaining the position of the peptidoglycan cell wall in the periplasm. Acts as a porin with low permeability that allows slow penetration of small solutes; an internal gate slows down solute passage. From Yersinia pestis.
    361..870     +  CDS            bla(M) (fragment): β-lactamase lacking the signal sequence; bla(M); allows cytosolic expression of β-lactamase
    919..984     +  CDS            emrE (fragment): EMRE_ECOLI - Also known as eb, mvrC. Experimental evidence at protein level: Swiss-Prot protein existence level 1. Multidrug efflux protein that confers resistance to a wide range of toxic compounds, including ethidium, methyl viologen, acriflavine, tetraphenylphosphonium (TPP(+)), benzalkonium, propidium, dequalinium and the aminoglycoside antibiotics streptomycin and tobramycin (PubMed:7896833, PubMed:9050242, PubMed:10681497, PubMed:11574548, PubMed:15371426, PubMed:18024586, PubMed:18295794, PubMed:23042996, PubMed:24448799). Can also transport the osmoprotectants betaine and choline (PubM
   1105..1815    +  CDS            Superfolder GFP: Superfolder GFP is a basic (constitutively fluorescent) green fluorescent protein published in 2005, derived from Aequorea victoria. It is reported to be a very rapidly-maturing weak dimer.
   1849..1866    +  CDS            9xHis (fragment): 9xHis affinity tag
   1876..1925    +  CDS            SET1 (fragment): solubility-enhancement tag derived from T7 phage gene 10B
   1933..1980    +  terminator     T7 terminator: transcription terminator for bacteriophage T7 RNA polymerase
   1980..2602    +  CDS            TcR (fragment): tetracycline efflux protein; tet; confers resistance to tetracycline
   2844..2969    -  CDS            YPB1_ECOLX (fragment): Protein predicted: Swiss-Prot protein existence level 4. From Escherichia coli.
   3105..3198    +  CDS            TcR (fragment): tetracycline efflux protein; tet; confers resistance to tetracycline
   3195..3252    -  CDS            TcR (fragment): tetracycline efflux protein; tet; confers resistance to tetracycline
   3239..3337    +  CDS            YPB2_ECOLX (fragment): Protein predicted: Swiss-Prot protein existence level 4. From Escherichia coli.
   3636..4295    -  CDS            CmR: chloramphenicol acetyltransferase; cat; confers resistance to chloramphenicol
   4296..4398    -  promoter       cat promoter: promoter of the E. coli cat gene encoding chloramphenicol acetyltransferase
   4519..4661    +  mobile_element IS1 (fragment): prokaryotic transposable element IS1
   4663..4682    +  misc_feature   bom (fragment): basis of mobility region from pBR322
   4781..4836    -  rep_origin     RSF ori (fragment): Plasmids containing the RSF 1030 origin of replication can be propagated in E. coli cells that contain additional plasmids with compatible origins.
   4924..5469    -  rep_origin     p15A ori: Plasmids containing the medium-copy-number p15A origin of replication can be propagated in E. coli cells that contain a second plasmid with the ColE1 origin.
   5581..5602    +  promoter       tet promoter (fragment): E. coli promoter for tetracycline efflux protein gene
   5600..257     +  promoter       araBAD promoter (across the origin): araBAD; promoter of the L-arabinose operon of E. coli; the araC regulatory gene is transcribed in the opposite direction (Guzman et al., 1995)
