[The description below was written by a language model from this plasmid's Addgene catalogue record and pLannotate feature annotations shown in this document.]
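Description:
NBla_1.2_EmrE_TMD4_3P is a low-copy bacterial expression plasmid built on a modified pACYC184 backbone and forms part of the BLaTM system, a genetic assay for interactions between transmembrane helices in E. coli. It replicates from the p15A origin, which is compatible with ColE1-type plasmids and so allows a partner plasmid to be co-maintained. Selection is by chloramphenicol through the cat gene and its own promoter. Remnants of the pACYC184 tetracycline resistance gene are present only as fragments, so that marker appears to be disrupted. The catalogue lists a total size of 5610 bp, while the sequenced record is 5627 nt.

The payload is a synthetic N-BLa 1.2 fusion protein annotated downstream of an araBAD promoter, implying arabinose-inducible expression, although no araC gene is annotated. Reading along the annotated open reading frame, an OmpA-derived segment, presumably serving as a signal sequence, precedes an N-terminal fragment of β-lactamase. This is followed by a short emrE segment corresponding to transmembrane helix 4, then superfolder GFP, a His tag and a T7 terminator. In split β-lactamase assays of this kind, association of the transmembrane domain with one on a complementary fragment fusion restores the enzyme, and the resulting ampicillin resistance reports interaction strength. The GFP presumably allows expression to be monitored.

The stated purpose is to serve as the antiparallel positive control with the EmrE TMD4 "3P" variant. Two points in the record do not agree with this or with the annotation. The depositor comment names an integrin alphaV mutant TMD, which conflicts with the plasmid name and the emrE annotation. The catalogue also lists a C-terminal Flag tag, which the feature table does not detect.
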