Addgene plasmid #207846: NBla_1.2_EmrE_TMD4_3P
Purpose: BLaTM-System; Antiparallel positive control EmrE_TMD4_3P in NBLa 1.2 vector
Depositing lab: Dieter Langosch. Depositing organization: Technische Universitaet Muenchen (TUM). Publication: BLaTM 2.0, a genetic tool revealing preferred antiparallel interaction of transmembrane helix 4 of the dual-topology protein EmrE. Julius A, Laur L, Schanzenbach C, Langosch D. J Mol Biol. 2017 Apr 18. pii: S0022-2836(17)30166-3. doi: 10.1016/j.jmb.2017.04.003. PubMed 28432015.
Backbone
  Vector backbone: pACYC184 (modified)
  Backbone size w/o insert (bp): 4083
  Total vector size (bp): 5610
  Vector type: Bacterial Expression
Growth in bacteria
  Bacterial resistance: Chloramphenicol, 25 μg/mL
  Growth temperature: 37°C
  Growth strain: DH5alpha
  Copy number: Low Copy
Gene/Insert
  Gene/Insert name: N-BLa 1.2 fusion protein
  Species: Synthetic
  Insert size (bp): 1527
  Tag / fusion protein: Flag (C terminal on insert)
Terms and licenses: Academic/Nonprofit Terms; Industry Terms: Not Available to Industry
Depositor comments: TMD: Integrin alphaV mut GP, contains ApaI restriction site
How to cite: NBla_1.2_EmrE_TMD4_3P was a gift from Dieter Langosch (Addgene plasmid # 207846 ; http://n2t.net/addgene:207846 ; RRID:Addgene_207846)
